Addgene plasmid #126147: pBbE14a-RFP
Purpose: Constitutive expression vector for Escherichia coli. BglBrick compatible.
Depositing lab: Nigel Scrutton. Depositing organization: University of Manchester. Publication: SelProm: A Queryable and Predictive Expression Vector Selection Tool for Escherichia coli. Jervis AJ, Carbonell P, Taylor S, Sung R, Dunstan MS, Robinson CJ, Breitling R, Takano E, Scrutton NS. ACS Synth Biol. 2019 Mar 18. doi: 10.1021/acssynbio.8b00399. PubMed 30870592.
Backbone
  Vector backbone: pBb
  Backbone size w/o insert (bp): 2181
  Vector type: Bacterial Expression, Synthetic Biology
Growth in bacteria
  Bacterial resistance: Ampicillin, 100 μg/mL
  Growth temperature: 37°C
  Growth strain: DH5alpha
  Copy number: High Copy
Gene/Insert
  Gene/Insert name: RFP
  Species: Synthetic
  Insert size (bp): 678
  Promoter: J23119
  Cloning method: Unknown
  Sequencing primers: 5′ GTTATTGTCTCATGAGCGGATAC
Terms and licenses: Academic/Nonprofit Terms; Industry Terms: Not Available to Industry
Depositor comments: Growth can be poor due to high strength promoter driving RFP. Cloning method was In-Fusion.
How to cite: pBbE14a-RFP was a gift from Nigel Scrutton (Addgene plasmid # 126147 ; http://n2t.net/addgene:126147 ; RRID:Addgene_126147)
