[The description below was written by a language model from this plasmid's Addgene catalogue record and pLannotate feature annotations shown in this document.]
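Description:
pBbE14a-RFP is a small (about 2.9 kb) bacterial expression plasmid for Escherichia coli built on the pBb (BglBrick) vector series and intended for synthetic biology work. It replicates from a high-copy ColE1/pMB1-type origin and is selected with ampicillin through a β-lactamase (AmpR) gene driven by its native bla promoter. The resistance cassette is followed by a phage lambda t0 terminator, which helps insulate it from the neighbouring origin.

The payload is a single constitutive expression cassette. The J23119 promoter, a strong synthetic constitutive promoter from the Registry of Standard Biological Parts, drives a 678 bp coding sequence annotated as mRFP1, the monomeric red fluorescent derivative of DsRed. Transcription is stopped by a tandem pair of terminators, rrnB T1 followed by the phage T7 early terminator T7Te. No repressor gene or operator is annotated, consistent with expression that requires no inducer. The feature table shows a short gap between promoter and coding sequence where a ribosome binding site would be expected, but none is explicitly annotated.

The plasmid is described as BglBrick compatible, so the RFP reporter can be treated as a placeholder that is exchanged for a gene of interest using the BglBrick standard assembly scheme, although the restriction sites themselves are not listed in the record. With RFP in place it serves as a fluorescence readout of promoter and vector strength, fitting its origin in a study on characterising and selecting E. coli expression vectors. The depositor notes that the insert was assembled by In-Fusion cloning, and that host growth can be poor because the strong promoter imposes a heavy RFP expression burden.
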