Features (pLannotate 1.2.2; 8 found; start..end, strand, type, name):
      7..41      +  promoter       J23119 promoter: bacterial promoter (Registry of Standard Biological Parts BBa J23119)
     87..764     +  CDS            mRFP1: monomeric derivative of DsRed (Campbell et al., 2002)
    797..868     +  terminator     rrnB T1 terminator: transcription terminator T1 from the E. coli rrnB gene
    884..911     +  terminator     T7Te terminator: phage T7 early transcription terminator
   1069..1657    -  rep_origin     ori: high-copy-number ColE1/pMB1/pBR322/pUC origin of replication
   1745..1839    -  terminator     lambda t0 terminator: transcription terminator from phage lambda
   1869..2729    -  CDS            AmpR: β-lactamase; bla; confers resistance to ampicillin, carbenicillin, and related antibiotics
   2730..2834    -  promoter       AmpR promoter: bla
>Addgene plasmid #126147 | pBbE14a-RFP | addgene full sequence | sequence record 247147 | Addgene NGS Result
GACGTCTTGACAGCTAGCTCAGTCCTAGGTATAATGCTAGCAGGTTTAATCGAATTCAAAAGATCTTTTA
AGAAGGAGATATACATATGGCGAGTAGCGAAGACGTTATCAAAGAGTTCATGCGTTTCAAAGTTCGTATG
GAAGGTTCCGTTAACGGTCACGAGTTCGAAATCGAAGGTGAAGGTGAAGGTCGTCCGTACGAAGGTACCC
AGACCGCTAAACTGAAAGTTACCAAAGGTGGTCCGCTGCCGTTCGCTTGGGACATCCTGTCCCCGCAGTT
CCAGTACGGTTCCAAAGCTTACGTTAAACACCCGGCTGACATCCCGGACTACCTGAAACTGTCCTTCCCG
GAAGGTTTCAAATGGGAACGTGTTATGAACTTCGAAGACGGTGGTGTTGTTACCGTTACCCAGGACTCCT
CCCTGCAAGACGGTGAGTTCATCTACAAAGTTAAACTGCGTGGTACCAACTTCCCGTCCGACGGTCCGGT
TATGCAGAAAAAAACCATGGGTTGGGAAGCTTCCACCGAACGTATGTACCCGGAAGACGGTGCTCTGAAA
GGTGAAATCAAAATGCGTCTGAAACTGAAAGACGGTGGTCACTACGACGCTGAAGTTAAAACCACCTACA
TGGCTAAAAAACCGGTTCAGCTGCCGGGTGCTTACAAAACCGACATCAAACTGGACATCACCTCCCACAA
CGAAGACTACACCATCGTTGAACAGTACGAACGTGCTGAAGGTCGTCACTCCACCGGTGCTTAAGGATCC
AAACTCGAGTAAGGATCTCCAGGCATCAAATAAAACGAAAGGCTCAGTCGAAAGACTGGGCCTTTCGTTT
TATCTGTTGTTTGTCGGTGAACGCTCTCTACTAGAGTCACACTGGCTCACCTTCGGGTGGGCCTTTCTGC
GTTTATACCTAGGGCGTTCGGCTGCGGCGAGCGGTATCAGCTCACTCAAAGGCGGTAATACGGTTATCCA
CAGAATCAGGGGATAACGCAGGAAAGAACATGTGAGCAAAAGGCCAGCAAAAGGCCAGGAACCGTAAAAA
GGCCGCGTTGCTGGCGTTTTTCCATAGGCTCCGCCCCCCTGACGAGCATCACAAAAATCGACGCTCAAGT
CAGAGGTGGCGAAACCCGACAGGACTATAAAGATACCAGGCGTTTCCCCCTGGAAGCTCCCTCGTGCGCT
CTCCTGTTCCGACCCTGCCGCTTACCGGATACCTGTCCGCCTTTCTCCCTTCGGGAAGCGTGGCGCTTTC
TCATAGCTCACGCTGTAGGTATCTCAGTTCGGTGTAGGTCGTTCGCTCCAAGCTGGGCTGTGTGCACGAA
CCCCCCGTTCAGCCCGACCGCTGCGCCTTATCCGGTAACTATCGTCTTGAGTCCAACCCGGTAAGACACG
ACTTATCGCCACTGGCAGCAGCCACTGGTAACAGGATTAGCAGAGCGAGGTATGTAGGCGGTGCTACAGA
GTTCTTGAAGTGGTGGCCTAACTACGGCTACACTAGAAGGACAGTATTTGGTATCTGCGCTCTGCTGAAG
CCAGTTACCTTCGGAAAAAGAGTTGGTAGCTCTTGATCCGGCAAACAAACCACCGCTGGTAGCGGTGGTT
TTTTTGTTTGCAAGCAGCAGATTACGCGCAGAAAAAAAGGATCTCAAGAAGATCCTTTGATCTTTTCTAC
GGGGTCTGACGCTCAGTGGAACGAAAACTCACGTTAAGGGATTTTGGTCATGACTAGTGCTTGGATTCTC
ACCAATAAAAAACGCCCGGCGGCAACCGAGCGTTCTGAACAAATCCAGATGGAGTTCTGAGGTCATTACT
GGATCTATCAACAGGAGTCCAAGCGAGCTCGTAAACTTGGTCTGACAGTTACCAATGCTTAATCAGTGAG
GCACCTATCTCAGCGATCTGTCTATTTCGTTCATCCATAGTTGCCTGACTCCCCGTCGTGTAGATAACTA
CGATACGGGAGGGCTTACCATCTGGCCCCAGTGCTGCAATGATACCGCGAGACCCACGCTCACCGGCTCC
AGATTTATCAGCAATAAACCAGCCAGCCGGAAGGGCCGAGCGCAGAAGTGGTCCTGCAACTTTATCCGCC
TCCATCCAGTCTATTAATTGTTGCCGGGAAGCTAGAGTAAGTAGTTCGCCAGTTAATAGTTTGCGCAACG
TTGTTGCCATTGCTACAGGCATCGTGGTGTCACGCTCGTCGTTTGGTATGGCTTCATTCAGCTCCGGTTC
CCAACGATCAAGGCGAGTTACATGATCCCCCATGTTGTGCAAAAAAGCGGTTAGCTCCTTCGGTCCTCCG
ATCGTTGTCAGAAGTAAGTTGGCCGCAGTGTTATCACTCATGGTTATGGCAGCACTGCATAATTCTCTTA
CTGTCATGCCATCCGTAAGATGCTTTTCTGTGACTGGTGAGTACTCAACCAAGTCATTCTGAGAATAGTG
TATGCGGCGACCGAGTTGCTCTTGCCCGGCGTCAATACGGGATAATACCGCGCCACATAGCAGAACTTTA
AAAGTGCTCATCATTGGAAAACGTTCTTCGGGGCGAAAACTCTCAAGGATCTTACCGCTGTTGAGATCCA
GTTCGATGTAACCCACTCGTGCACCCAACTGATCTTCAGCATCTTTTACTTTCACCAGCGTTTCTGGGTG
AGCAAAAACAGGAAGGCAAAATGCCGCAAAAAAGGGAATAAGGGCGACACGGAAATGTTGAATACTCATA
CTCTTCCTTTTTCAATATTATTGAAGCATTTATCAGGGTTATTGTCTCATGAGCGGATACATATTTGAAT
GTATTTAGAAAAATAAACAAATAGGGGTTCCGCGCACATTTCCCCGAAAAGTGCCACCT
